Addgene plasmid #87082: pcDNA 3.1(-) TRIM30B
Purpose: Murine homologues of human Trim5
Depositing lab: Jeremy Luban. Depositing organization: University of Massachusetts, Worcester. Publication: TRIM5 Retroviral Restriction Activity Correlates with the Ability To Induce Innate Immune Signaling. Lascano J, Uchil PD, Mothes W, Luban J. J Virol. 2015 Oct 14;90(1):308-16. doi: 10.1128/JVI.02496-15. PubMed 26468522.
Backbone
  Vector backbone: pcDNA3.1(-)
  Backbone size w/o insert (bp): 5427
  Vector type: Mammalian Expression
Growth in bacteria
  Bacterial resistance: Ampicillin, 100 μg/mL
  Growth temperature: 37°C
  Growth strain: DH5alpha
  Copy number: High Copy
Gene/Insert
  Gene/Insert name: TRIM30B
  Species: M. musculus (mouse)
  GenBank ID: AK_040770.1
  Entrez Gene: Trim30b (a.k.a. A530023O14Rik, Trim30-1)
Terms and licenses: Academic/Nonprofit Terms; Industry Terms: Not Available to Industry
How to cite: pcDNA 3.1(-) TRIM30B was a gift from Jeremy Luban (Addgene plasmid # 87082 ; http://n2t.net/addgene:87082 ; RRID:Addgene_87082)
