[The description below was written by a language model from this plasmid's Addgene catalogue record and pLannotate feature annotations shown in this document.]
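Description:
pcDNA 3.1(-) TRIM30B is a mammalian expression plasmid built on the pcDNA3.1(-) backbone and carrying the mouse Trim30b gene, one of the murine homologues of human TRIM5. In bacteria it is maintained at high copy through a ColE1/pUC-type origin and selected with ampicillin via the β-lactamase gene. An f1 phage origin is also present, which permits single-stranded DNA production. For selection in mammalian cells, the backbone supplies a neomycin/kanamycin phosphotransferase gene driven by the SV40 enhancer and early promoter and terminated by an SV40 polyadenylation signal.

The payload sits between the human cytomegalovirus immediate early enhancer/promoter and the bovine growth hormone polyadenylation signal, giving strong constitutive transcription in transfected mammalian cells. A T7 promoter lies just upstream of the insert and can be used for in vitro transcription or as a sequencing priming site. The automated annotation labels the open reading frame, which spans the numbering origin of the 6,023 nt sequenced record, as a fragment of Trim30a. This most likely reflects similarity between closely related Trim30 paralogues in the reference database rather than a different insert, since the catalogue entry identifies it as Trim30b. The annotated coding region is short, about 520 nt, consistent with the small difference between total plasmid size and the stated backbone size. No epitope tag or reporter is annotated. Other small hits, such as the ble, lacI, bom and HIV-1 LTR fragments, appear to be backbone remnants or annotation matches without a functional role. The associated work examined how TRIM5 family retroviral restriction activity relates to induction of innate immune signalling, so the plasmid is suited to overexpressing TRIM30B in cultured cells for such comparisons.
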