Features (pLannotate 1.2.2; 20 found; start..end, strand, type, name):
    244..468     +  polyA_signal   bGH poly(A) signal: bovine growth hormone polyadenylation signal
    472..493     +  promoter       SV40 promoter (fragment): SV40 enhancer and early promoter
    514..942     +  rep_origin     f1 ori (sequence partly withheld): f1 bacteriophage origin of replication; arrow indicates direction of (+) strand synthesis
    956..1285    +  promoter       SV40 promoter: SV40 enhancer and early promoter
   1352..2143    +  CDS            neo: KKA2_KLEPN - Also known as kan, nptII. Experimental evidence at protein level: Swiss-Prot protein existence level 1. Resistance to kanamycin, neomycin, paromomycin, ribostamycin, butirosin and gentamicin B. From Klebsiella pneumoniae.
   2167..2325    +  CDS            ble (fragment): BLE_KLEPN - Experimental evidence at protein level: Swiss-Prot protein existence level 1. Binding protein with a strong affinity to the bleomycin family of antibiotics. Binds to CL990; an antimitotic-antibiotic compound. From Klebsiella pneumoniae.
   2320..2441    +  polyA_signal   SV40 poly(A) signal: SV40 polyadenylation signal
   2514..2530    -  protein_bind   lac operator: The lac repressor binds to the lac operator to inhibit transcription in E. coli. This inhibition can be relieved by adding lactose or isopropyl-β-D-thiogalactopyranoside (IPTG). lac repressor encoded by lacI
   2538..2568    -  promoter       lac promoter: promoter for the E. coli lac operon
   2583..2604    -  protein_bind   CAP binding site: CAP binding activates transcription in the presence of cAMP. E. coli catabolite activator protein
   2617..2709    -  CDS            lacI (fragment): lac repressor; lacI; The lac repressor binds to the lac operator to inhibit transcription in E. coli. This inhibition can be relieved by adding lactose or isopropyl-β-D-thiogalactopyranoside (IPTG).
   2892..3480    -  rep_origin     ori: high-copy-number ColE1/pMB1/pBR322/pUC origin of replication
   3651..4511    -  CDS            AmpR: β-lactamase; bla; confers resistance to ampicillin, carbenicillin, and related antibiotics
   4512..4616    -  promoter       AmpR promoter: bla
   4675..4727    -  misc_feature   bom (fragment): basis of mobility region from pBR322
   4882..5261    +  enhancer       CMV enhancer: human cytomegalovirus immediate early enhancer
   5262..5465    +  promoter       CMV promoter: human cytomegalovirus (CMV) immediate early promoter
   5461..5494    +  LTR            5' LTR (truncated) (fragment): truncated 5' long terminal repeat (LTR) from HIV-1
   5510..5528    +  promoter       T7 promoter: promoter for bacteriophage T7 RNA polymerase
   5554..49      +  CDS            Trim30a (fragment) (across the origin): TR30A_MOUSE - Also known as Rpt-1, Rpt1, Trim30. Experimental evidence at protein level: Swiss-Prot protein existence level 1. Trans-acting factor that regulates gene expression of interleukin 2 receptor alpha chain. May affect IL2R-alpha expression through cis-acting negative regulatory elements or through competition with proteins that bind to enhancer or activator sequences. Negatively regulates Toll-like receptor (TLR)-mediated activation of NFKB by promoting degradation of TAB2 and TAB3 and preventing TRAF6 autoubiquitination. Negatively regulates production of reactive oxygen species (RO
>Addgene plasmid #87082 | pcDNA 3.1(-) TRIM30B | addgene full sequence | sequence record 173218 | Addgene NGS Result
ATGTGATGAATGGCAGGATGACCTTCAGCAACAGAGAGCTGACTGGGAGGCAAGTGGGACCCTTCTTAAG
GGAGTCAGCCTGATGCCCAAGAGGGACCTGGGCAAGAAGCTCCTGGGGTCTTTACTTCCTGGGATTTGGT
GAGCGGCCGCCACTGTGCTGGATATCTGCAGAATTCCACCACACTGGACTAGTGGATCCGAGCTCGGTAC
CAAGCTTAAGTTTAAACCGCTGATCAGCCTCGACTGTGCCTTCTAGTTGCCAGCCATCTGTTGTTTGCCC
CTCCCCCGTGCCTTCCTTGACCCTGGAAGGTGCCACTCCCACTGTCCTTTCCTAATAAAATGAGGAAATT
GCATCGCATTGTCTGAGTAGGTGTCATTCTATTCTGGGGGGTGGGGTGGGGCAGGACAGCAAGGGGGAGG
ATTGGGAAGACAATAGCAGGCATGCTGGGGATGCGGTGGGCTCTATGGCTTCTGAGGCGGAAAGAACCAG
CTGGGGCTCTAGGGGGTATCCCC
[124 nt withheld, positions 514-637]
C
[91 nt withheld, positions 639-729]
A
[49 nt withheld, positions 731-779]
CCTTTGACGTTGGAGTCCACGTTCTTT
[37 nt withheld, positions 807-843]
ACCCTATCTCGGTCTATTCTTTTGATTTATAAGGGATTTTGCCGATTTCGGCCTATTGGTTAAAAAATGA
GCTGATTTAACAAAAATTTAACGCGAATTAATTCTGTGGAATGTGTGTCAGTTAGGGTGTGGAAAGTCCC
CAGGCTCCCCAGCAGGCAGAAGTATGCAAAGCATGCATCTCAATTAGTCAGCAACCAGGTGTGGAAAGTC
CCCAGGCTCCCCAGCAGGCAGAAGTATGCAAAGCATGCATCTCAATTAGTCAGCAACCATAGTCCCGCCC
CTAACTCCGCCCATCCCGCCCCTAACTCCGCCCAGTTCCGCCCATTCTCCGCCCCATGGCTGACTAATTT
TTTTTATTTATGCAGAGGCCGAGGCCGCCTCTGCCTCTGAGCTATTCCAGAAGTAGTGAGGAGGCTTTTT
TGGAGGCCTAGGCTTTTGCAAAAAGCTCCCGGGAGCTTGTATATCCATTTTCGGATCTGATCAAGAGACA
GGATGAGGATCGTTTCGCATGATTGAACAAGATGGATTGCACGCAGGTTCTCCGGCCGCTTGGGTGGAGA
GGCTATTCGGCTATGACTGGGCACAACAGACAATCGGCTGCTCTGATGCCGCCGTGTTCCGGCTGTCAGC
GCAGGGGCGCCCGGTTCTTTTTGTCAAGACCGACCTGTCCGGTGCCCTGAATGAACTGCAGGACGAGGCA
GCGCGGCTATCGTGGCTGGCCACGACGGGCGTTCCTTGCGCAGCTGTGCTCGACGTTGTCACTGAAGCGG
GAAGGGACTGGCTGCTATTGGGCGAAGTGCCGGGGCAGGATCTCCTGTCATCTCACCTTGCTCCTGCCGA
GAAAGTATCCATCATGGCTGATGCAATGCGGCGGCTGCATACGCTTGATCCGGCTACCTGCCCATTCGAC
CACCAAGCGAAACATCGCATCGAGCGAGCACGTACTCGGATGGAAGCCGGTCTTGTCGATCAGGATGATC
TGGACGAAGAGCATCAGGGGCTCGCGCCAGCCGAACTGTTCGCCAGGCTCAAGGCGCGCATGCCCGACGG
CGAGGATCTCGTCGTGACCCATGGCGATGCCTGCTTGCCGAATATCATGGTGGAAAATGGCCGCTTTTCT
GGATTCATCGACTGTGGCCGGCTGGGTGTGGCGGACCGCTATCAGGACATAGCGTTGGCTACCCGTGATA
TTGCTGAAGAGCTTGGCGGCGAATGGGCTGACCGCTTCCTCGTGCTTTACGGTATCGCCGCTCCCGATTC
GCAGCGCATCGCCTTCTATCGCCTTCTTGACGAGTTCTTCTGAGCGGGACTCTGGGGTTCGAAATGACCG
ACCAAGCGACGCCCAACCTGCCATCACGAGATTTCGATTCCACCGCCGCCTTCTATGAAAGGTTGGGCTT
CGGAATCGTTTTCCGGGACGCCGGCTGGATGATCCTCCAGCGCGGGGATCTCATGCTGGAGTTCTTCGCC
CACCCCAACTTGTTTATTGCAGCTTATAATGGTTACAAATAAAGCAATAGCATCACAAATTTCACAAATA
AAGCATTTTTTTCACTGCATTCTAGTTGTGGTTTGTCCAAACTCATCAATGTATCTTATCATGTCTGTAT
ACCGTCGACCTCTAGCTAGAGCTTGGCGTAATCATGGTCATAGCTGTTTCCTGTGTGAAATTGTTATCCG
CTCACAATTCCACACAACATACGAGCCGGAAGCATAAAGTGTAAAGCCTGGGGTGCCTAATGAGTGAGCT
AACTCACATTAATTGCGTTGCGCTCACTGCCCGCTTTCCAGTCGGGAAACCTGTCGTGCCAGCTGCATTA
ATGAATCGGCCAACGCGCGGGGAGAGGCGGTTTGCGTATTGGGCGCTCTTCCGCTTCCTCGCTCACTGAC
TCGCTGCGCTCGGTCGTTCGGCTGCGGCGAGCGGTATCAGCTCACTCAAAGGCGGTAATACGGTTATCCA
CAGAATCAGGGGATAACGCAGGAAAGAACATGTGAGCAAAAGGCCAGCAAAAGGCCAGGAACCGTAAAAA
GGCCGCGTTGCTGGCGTTTTTCCATAGGCTCCGCCCCCCTGACGAGCATCACAAAAATCGACGCTCAAGT
CAGAGGTGGCGAAACCCGACAGGACTATAAAGATACCAGGCGTTTCCCCCTGGAAGCTCCCTCGTGCGCT
CTCCTGTTCCGACCCTGCCGCTTACCGGATACCTGTCCGCCTTTCTCCCTTCGGGAAGCGTGGCGCTTTC
TCATAGCTCACGCTGTAGGTATCTCAGTTCGGTGTAGGTCGTTCGCTCCAAGCTGGGCTGTGTGCACGAA
CCCCCCGTTCAGCCCGACCGCTGCGCCTTATCCGGTAACTATCGTCTTGAGTCCAACCCGGTAAGACACG
ACTTATCGCCACTGGCAGCAGCCACTGGTAACAGGATTAGCAGAGCGAGGTATGTAGGCGGTGCTACAGA
GTTCTTGAAGTGGTGGCCTAACTACGGCTACACTAGAAGAACAGTATTTGGTATCTGCGCTCTGCTGAAG
CCAGTTACCTTCGGAAAAAGAGTTGGTAGCTCTTGATCCGGCAAACAAACCACCGCTGGTAGCGGTGGTT
TTTTTGTTTGCAAGCAGCAGATTACGCGCAGAAAAAAAGGATCTCAAGAAGATCCTTTGATCTTTTCTAC
GGGGTCTGACGCTCAGTGGAACGAAAACTCACGTTAAGGGATTTTGGTCATGAGATTATCAAAAAGGATC
TTCACCTAGATCCTTTTAAATTAAAAATGAAGTTTTAAATCAATCTAAAGTATATATGAGTAAACTTGGT
CTGACAGTTACCAATGCTTAATCAGTGAGGCACCTATCTCAGCGATCTGTCTATTTCGTTCATCCATAGT
TGCCTGACTCCCCGTCGTGTAGATAACTACGATACGGGAGGGCTTACCATCTGGCCCCAGTGCTGCAATG
ATACCGCGAGACCCACGCTCACCGGCTCCAGATTTATCAGCAATAAACCAGCCAGCCGGAAGGGCCGAGC
GCAGAAGTGGTCCTGCAACTTTATCCGCCTCCATCCAGTCTATTAATTGTTGCCGGGAAGCTAGAGTAAG
TAGTTCGCCAGTTAATAGTTTGCGCAACGTTGTTGCCATTGCTACAGGCATCGTGGTGTCACGCTCGTCG
TTTGGTATGGCTTCATTCAGCTCCGGTTCCCAACGATCAAGGCGAGTTACATGATCCCCCATGTTGTGCA
AAAAAGCGGTTAGCTCCTTCGGTCCTCCGATCGTTGTCAGAAGTAAGTTGGCCGCAGTGTTATCACTCAT
GGTTATGGCAGCACTGCATAATTCTCTTACTGTCATGCCATCCGTAAGATGCTTTTCTGTGACTGGTGAG
TACTCAACCAAGTCATTCTGAGAATAGTGTATGCGGCGACCGAGTTGCTCTTGCCCGGCGTCAATACGGG
ATAATACCGCGCCACATAGCAGAACTTTAAAAGTGCTCATCATTGGAAAACGTTCTTCGGGGCGAAAACT
CTCAAGGATCTTACCGCTGTTGAGATCCAGTTCGATGTAACCCACTCGTGCACCCAACTGATCTTCAGCA
TCTTTTACTTTCACCAGCGTTTCTGGGTGAGCAAAAACAGGAAGGCAAAATGCCGCAAAAAAGGGAATAA
GGGCGACACGGAAATGTTGAATACTCATACTCTTCCTTTTTCAATATTATTGAAGCATTTATCAGGGTTA
TTGTCTCATGAGCGGATACATATTTGAATGTATTTAGAAAAATAAACAAATAGGGGTTCCGCGCACATTT
CCCCGAAAAGTGCCACCTGACGTCGACGGATCGGGAGATCTCCCGATCCCCTATGGTGCACTCTCAGTAC
AATCTGCTCTGATGCCGCATAGTTAAGCCAGTATCTGCTCCCTGCTTGTGTGTTGGAGGTCGCTGAGTAG
TGCGCGAGCAAAATTTAAGCTACAACAAGGCAAGGCTTGACCGACAATTGCATGAAGAATCTGCTTAGGG
TTAGGCGTTTTGCGCTGCTTCGCGATGTACGGGCCAGATATACGCGTTGACATTGATTATTGACTAGTTA
TTAATAGTAATCAATTACGGGGTCATTAGTTCATAGCCCATATATGGAGTTCCGCGTTACATAACTTACG
GTAAATGGCCCGCCTGGCTGACCGCCCAACGACCCCCGCCCATTGACGTCAATAATGACGTATGTTCCCA
TAGTAACGCCAATAGGGACTTTCCATTGACGTCAATGGGTGGAGTATTTACGGTAAACTGCCCACTTGGC
AGTACATCAAGTGTATCATATGCCAAGTACGCCCCCTATTGACGTCAATGACGGTAAATGGCCCGCCTGG
CATTATGCCCAGTACATGACCTTATGGGACTTTCCTACTTGGCAGTACATCTACGTATTAGTCATCGCTA
TTACCATGGTGATGCGGTTTTGGCAGTACATCAATGGGCGTGGATAGCGGTTTGACTCACGGGGATTTCC
AAGTCTCCACCCCATTGACGTCAATGGGAGTTTGTTTTGGCACCAAAATCAACGGGACTTTCCAAAATGT
CGTAACAACTCCGCCCCATTGACGCAAATGGGCGGTAGGCGTGTACGGTGGGAGGTCTATATAAGCAGAG
CTCTCTGGCTAACTAGAGAACCCACTGCTTACTGGCTTATCGAAATTAATACGACTCACTATAGGGAGAC
CCAAGCTGGCTAGCGCCACCATGGCCTCATCAATCCTCGAGATGATAAAGGACGAGGTAACCTGTCCTAT
CTGTCTGGAGCTCCTGAAGGAACCTGTGAGCACTGATTGTGACCACAGCTTCTGTCGAGCCTGCATCACA
CTAAACTATGAGTCCAGCAAAAGCAGAGGCACAGAAGAGGGCAGCTGCCCTGTGTGCCGAGTTCGTGTCC
CATTTGGGAATCTGAGAACTAATCGACAAATGGCCAATATAGTTGAGAGGCTCAAGGGGTTCAAGTCCAT
TCCAGAGGGGGAGCAGAAAGTGAATGTCTGTGCACAACATGGAGAGAAACTCCAGCTCTTCTGTAAGAAG
GACATGATGGCCATCTGCTGGGTTTGTGAGAGATCTCAGGAGCACCATGGTCACCAAACAGCTCTCATTG
AAGAGGTGGACCATGAGTACAAGGAGAAGCTACAGACAGCCCTGCAGAAGCTGATGGAAAATGAGAAAAG
