>Addgene plasmid #87082 | pcDNA 3.1(-) TRIM30B | depositor partial sequence | sequence record 169881 | pcDNA 3.1(-) TRIM30B sequence 5427 bps
GACGGATCGGGAGATCTCCCGATCCCCTATGGTGCACTCTCAGTACAATCTGCTCTGATGCCGCATAGTT
AAGCCAGTATCTGCTCCCTGCTTGTGTGTTGGAGGTCGCTGAGTAGTGCGCGAGCAAAATTTAAGCTACA
ACAAGGCAAGGCTTGACCGACAATTGCATGAAGAATCTGCTTAGGGTTAGGCGTTTTGCGCTGCTTCGCG
ATGTACGGGCCAGATATACGCGTTGACATTGATTATTGACTAGTTATTAATAGTAATCAATTACGGGGTC
ATTAGTTCATAGCCCATATATGGAGTTCCGCGTTACATAACTTACGGTAAATGGCCCGCCTGGCTGACCG
CCCAACGACCCCCGCCCATTGACGTCAATAATGACGTATGTTCCCATAGTAACGCCAATAGGGACTTTCC
ATTGACGTCAATGGGTGGAGTATTTACGGTAAACTGCCCACTTGGCAGTACATCAAGTGTATCATATGCC
AAGTACGCCCCCTATTGACGTCAATGACGGTAAATGGCCCGCCTGGCATTATGCCCAGTACATGACCTTA
TGGGACTTTCCTACTTGGCAGTACATCTACGTATTAGTCATCGCTATTACCATGGTGATGCGGTTTTGGC
AGTACATCAATGGGCGTGGATAGCGGTTTGACTCACGGGGATTTCCAAGTCTCCACCCCATTGACGTCAA
TGGGAGTTTGTTTTGGCACCAAAATCAACGGGACTTTCCAAAATGTCGTAACAACTCCGCCCCATTGACG
CAAATGGGCGGTAGGCGTGTACGGTGGGAGGTCTATATAAGCAGAGCTCTCTGGCTAACTAGAGAACCCA
CTGCTTACTGGCTTATCGAAATTAATACGACTCACTATAGGGAGACCCAAGCTGGCTAGCGTTTAAACGG
GCCCTCTAGACTCGAGCGGCCGCCACTGTGCTGGATATCTGCAGAATTCCACCACACTGGACTAGTGGAT
CCGAGCTCGGTACCAAGCTTAAGTTTAAACCGCTGATCAGCCTCGACTGTGCCTTCTAGTTGCCAGCCAT
CTGTTGTTTGCCCCTCCCCCGTGCCTTCCTTGACCCTGGAAGGTGCCACTCCCACTGTCCTTTCCTAATA
AAATGAGGAAATTGCATCGCATTGTCTGAGTAGGTGTCATTCTATTCTGGGGGGTGGGGTGGGGCAGGAC
AGCAAGGGGGAGGATTGGGAAGACAATAGCAGGCATGCTGGGGATGCGGTGGGCTCTATGGCTTCTGAGG
CGGAAAGAACCAGCTGGGGCTCTAGGGGGTATCCCC
[124 nt withheld, positions 1297-1420]
C
[91 nt withheld, positions 1422-1512]
A
[49 nt withheld, positions 1514-1562]
CCTTTGACGTTGGAGTCCACGTTCTTT
[37 nt withheld, positions 1590-1626]
ACCCTATCTCGGTCTATTCTTTTGATTTATAAGGGATTTTGCCGATTTCGGCCTATTGGTTAAAAAATGA
GCTGATTTAACAAAAATTTAACGCGAATTAATTCTGTGGAATGTGTGTCAGTTAGGGTGTGGAAAGTCCC
CAGGCTCCCCAGCAGGCAGAAGTATGCAAAGCATGCATCTCAATTAGTCAGCAACCAGGTGTGGAAAGTC
CCCAGGCTCCCCAGCAGGCAGAAGTATGCAAAGCATGCATCTCAATTAGTCAGCAACCATAGTCCCGCCC
CTAACTCCGCCCATCCCGCCCCTAACTCCGCCCAGTTCCGCCCATTCTCCGCCCCATGGCTGACTAATTT
TTTTTATTTATGCAGAGGCCGAGGCCGCCTCTGCCTCTGAGCTATTCCAGAAGTAGTGAGGAGGCTTTTT
TGGAGGCCTAGGCTTTTGCAAAAAGCTCCCGGGAGCTTGTATATCCATTTTCGGATCTGATCAAGAGACA
GGATGAGGATCGTTTCGCATGATTGAACAAGATGGATTGCACGCAGGTTCTCCGGCCGCTTGGGTGGAGA
GGCTATTCGGCTATGACTGGGCACAACAGACAATCGGCTGCTCTGATGCCGCCGTGTTCCGGCTGTCAGC
GCAGGGGCGCCCGGTTCTTTTTGTCAAGACCGACCTGTCCGGTGCCCTGAATGAACTGCAGGACGAGGCA
GCGCGGCTATCGTGGCTGGCCACGACGGGCGTTCCTTGCGCAGCTGTGCTCGACGTTGTCACTGAAGCGG
GAAGGGACTGGCTGCTATTGGGCGAAGTGCCGGGGCAGGATCTCCTGTCATCTCACCTTGCTCCTGCCGA
GAAAGTATCCATCATGGCTGATGCAATGCGGCGGCTGCATACGCTTGATCCGGCTACCTGCCCATTCGAC
CACCAAGCGAAACATCGCATCGAGCGAGCACGTACTCGGATGGAAGCCGGTCTTGTCGATCAGGATGATC
TGGACGAAGAGCATCAGGGGCTCGCGCCAGCCGAACTGTTCGCCAGGCTCAAGGCGCGCATGCCCGACGG
CGAGGATCTCGTCGTGACCCATGGCGATGCCTGCTTGCCGAATATCATGGTGGAAAATGGCCGCTTTTCT
GGATTCATCGACTGTGGCCGGCTGGGTGTGGCGGACCGCTATCAGGACATAGCGTTGGCTACCCGTGATA
TTGCTGAAGAGCTTGGCGGCGAATGGGCTGACCGCTTCCTCGTGCTTTACGGTATCGCCGCTCCCGATTC
GCAGCGCATCGCCTTCTATCGCCTTCTTGACGAGTTCTTCTGAGCGGGACTCTGGGGTTCGAAATGACCG
ACCAAGCGACGCCCAACCTGCCATCACGAGATTTCGATTCCACCGCCGCCTTCTATGAAAGGTTGGGCTT
CGGAATCGTTTTCCGGGACGCCGGCTGGATGATCCTCCAGCGCGGGGATCTCATGCTGGAGTTCTTCGCC
CACCCCAACTTGTTTATTGCAGCTTATAATGGTTACAAATAAAGCAATAGCATCACAAATTTCACAAATA
AAGCATTTTTTTCACTGCATTCTAGTTGTGGTTTGTCCAAACTCATCAATGTATCTTATCATGTCTGTAT
ACCGTCGACCTCTAGCTAGAGCTTGGCGTAATCATGGTCATAGCTGTTTCCTGTGTGAAATTGTTATCCG
CTCACAATTCCACACAACATACGAGCCGGAAGCATAAAGTGTAAAGCCTGGGGTGCCTAATGAGTGAGCT
AACTCACATTAATTGCGTTGCGCTCACTGCCCGCTTTCCAGTCGGGAAACCTGTCGTGCCAGCTGCATTA
ATGAATCGGCCAACGCGCGGGGAGAGGCGGTTTGCGTATTGGGCGCTCTTCCGCTTCCTCGCTCACTGAC
TCGCTGCGCTCGGTCGTTCGGCTGCGGCGAGCGGTATCAGCTCACTCAAAGGCGGTAATACGGTTATCCA
CAGAATCAGGGGATAACGCAGGAAAGAACATGTGAGCAAAAGGCCAGCAAAAGGCCAGGAACCGTAAAAA
GGCCGCGTTGCTGGCGTTTTTCCATAGGCTCCGCCCCCCTGACGAGCATCACAAAAATCGACGCTCAAGT
CAGAGGTGGCGAAACCCGACAGGACTATAAAGATACCAGGCGTTTCCCCCTGGAAGCTCCCTCGTGCGCT
CTCCTGTTCCGACCCTGCCGCTTACCGGATACCTGTCCGCCTTTCTCCCTTCGGGAAGCGTGGCGCTTTC
TCATAGCTCACGCTGTAGGTATCTCAGTTCGGTGTAGGTCGTTCGCTCCAAGCTGGGCTGTGTGCACGAA
CCCCCCGTTCAGCCCGACCGCTGCGCCTTATCCGGTAACTATCGTCTTGAGTCCAACCCGGTAAGACACG
ACTTATCGCCACTGGCAGCAGCCACTGGTAACAGGATTAGCAGAGCGAGGTATGTAGGCGGTGCTACAGA
GTTCTTGAAGTGGTGGCCTAACTACGGCTACACTAGAAGAACAGTATTTGGTATCTGCGCTCTGCTGAAG
CCAGTTACCTTCGGAAAAAGAGTTGGTAGCTCTTGATCCGGCAAACAAACCACCGCTGGTAGCGGTTTTT
TTGTTTGCAAGCAGCAGATTACGCGCAGAAAAAAAGGATCTCAAGAAGATCCTTTGATCTTTTCTACGGG
GTCTGACGCTCAGTGGAACGAAAACTCACGTTAAGGGATTTTGGTCATGAGATTATCAAAAAGGATCTTC
ACCTAGATCCTTTTAAATTAAAAATGAAGTTTTAAATCAATCTAAAGTATATATGAGTAAACTTGGTCTG
ACAGTTACCAATGCTTAATCAGTGAGGCACCTATCTCAGCGATCTGTCTATTTCGTTCATCCATAGTTGC
CTGACTCCCCGTCGTGTAGATAACTACGATACGGGAGGGCTTACCATCTGGCCCCAGTGCTGCAATGATA
CCGCGAGACCCACGCTCACCGGCTCCAGATTTATCAGCAATAAACCAGCCAGCCGGAAGGGCCGAGCGCA
GAAGTGGTCCTGCAACTTTATCCGCCTCCATCCAGTCTATTAATTGTTGCCGGGAAGCTAGAGTAAGTAG
TTCGCCAGTTAATAGTTTGCGCAACGTTGTTGCCATTGCTACAGGCATCGTGGTGTCACGCTCGTCGTTT
GGTATGGCTTCATTCAGCTCCGGTTCCCAACGATCAAGGCGAGTTACATGATCCCCCATGTTGTGCAAAA
AAGCGGTTAGCTCCTTCGGTCCTCCGATCGTTGTCAGAAGTAAGTTGGCCGCAGTGTTATCACTCATGGT
TATGGCAGCACTGCATAATTCTCTTACTGTCATGCCATCCGTAAGATGCTTTTCTGTGACTGGTGAGTAC
TCAACCAAGTCATTCTGAGAATAGTGTATGCGGCGACCGAGTTGCTCTTGCCCGGCGTCAATACGGGATA
ATACCGCGCCACATAGCAGAACTTTAAAAGTGCTCATCATTGGAAAACGTTCTTCGGGGCGAAAACTCTC
AAGGATCTTACCGCTGTTGAGATCCAGTTCGATGTAACCCACTCGTGCACCCAACTGATCTTCAGCATCT
TTTACTTTCACCAGCGTTTCTGGGTGAGCAAAAACAGGAAGGCAAAATGCCGCAAAAAAGGGAATAAGGG
CGACACGGAAATGTTGAATACTCATACTCTTCCTTTTTCAATATTATTGAAGCATTTATCAGGGTTATTG
TCTCATGAGCGGATACATATTTGAATGTATTTAGAAAAATAAACAAATAGGGGTTCCGCGCACATTTCCC
CGAAAAGTGCCACCTGACGTC
